>Addgene plasmid #80751 | pE-SUMO CRYGB | depositor full sequence | sequence record 153519 | Full plasmid sequence
AGATCTCGATCCCGCGAAATTAATACGACTCACTATAGGGGAATTGTGAGCGGATAACAATTCCCCTCTA
GAAATAATTTTGTTTAACTTTAAGAAGGAGATATACCATGGGTCATCACCATCATCATCACGGGTCCCTG
CAGGACTCAGAAGTCAATCAAGAAGCTAAGCCAGAGGTCAAGCCAGAAGTCAAGCCTGAGACTCACATCA
ATTTAAAGGTGTCCGATGGATCTTCAGAGATCTTCTTCAAGATCAAAAAGACCACTCCTTTAAGAAGGCT
GATGGAAGCGTTCGCTAAAAGACAGGGTAAGGAAATGGACTCCTTAAGATTCTTGTACGACGGTATTAGA
ATTCAAGCTGATCAGGCCCCTGAAGATTTGGACATGGAGGATAACGATATTATTGAGGCTCACCGCGAAC
AGATTGGAGGTGGAAAGATCACCTTCTACGAGGACAGGGCCTTCCAGGGCCGCAGCTACGAATGCACCAC
TGACTGCCCCAACCTACAACCCTATTTCAGCCGCTGCAACTCCATCAGGGTGGAGAGCGGCTGCTGGATG
ATCTATGAGCGCCCCAACTACCAGGGCCACCAGTACTTCCTGCGGCGTGGGGAGTACCCCGACTACCAGC
AATGGATGGGCCTCAGCGACTCCATCCGCTCCTGCTGCCTCATCCCCCCGCACTCTGGCGCTTACAGAAT
GAAGATCTACGACAGAGATGAATTGAGGGGACAAATGTCAGAGCTCACAGACGACTGTCTCTCTGTTCAG
GACCGCTTCCACCTCACTGAAATTCACTCCCTCAATGTGCTGGAGGGCAGCTGGATCCTCTATGAGATGC
CCAACTACAGGGGGAGGCAGTATCTGCTGAGGCCGGGGGAGTACAGGAGGTTTCTTGATTGGGGGGCTCC
AAATGCCAAAGTTGGCTCTCTTAGACGAGTCATGGATTTGTACTAATCTAGAGGATCCGAATTCGAGCTC
CGTCGACAAGCTTGCGGCCGCACTCGAGCACCACCACCACCACCACTGAGATCCGGCTGCTAACAAAGCC
CGAAAGGAAGCTGAGTTGGCTGCTGCCACCGCTGAGCAATAACTAGCATAACCCCTTGGGGCCTCTAAAC
GGGTCTTGAGGGGTTTTTTGCTGAAAGGAGGAACTATATCCGGATTGGCGAATGGG
[124 nt withheld, positions 1177-1300]
C
[91 nt withheld, positions 1302-1392]
A
[49 nt withheld, positions 1394-1442]
CCTTTGACGTTGGAGTCCACGTTCTTT
[37 nt withheld, positions 1470-1506]
ACCCTATCTCGGTCTATTCTTTTGATTTATAAGGGATTTTGCCGATTTCGGCCTATTGGTTAAAAAATGA
GCTGATTTAACAAAAATTTAACGCGAATTTTAACAAAATATTAACGTTTACAATTTCAGGTGGCACTTTT
CGGGGAAATGTGCGCGGAACCCCTATTTGTTTATTTTTCTAAATACATTCAAATATGTATCCGCTCATGA
GACAATAACCCTGATAAATGCTTCAATAATATTGAAAAAGGAAGAGTATGAGTATTCAACATTTCCGTGT
CGCCCTTATTCCCTTTTTTGCGGCATTTTGCCTTCCTGTTTTTGCTCACCCAGAAACGCTGGTGAAAGTA
AAAGATGCTGAAGATCAGTTGGGTGCACGAGTGGGTTACATCGAACTGGATCTCAACAGCGGTAAGATCC
TTGAGAGTTTTCGCCCCGAAGAACGTTTTCCAATGATGAGCACTTTTAAAGTTCTGCTATGTGGCGCGGT
ATTATCCCGTATTGACGCCGGGCAAGAGCAACTCGGTCGCCGCATACACTATTCTCAGAATGACTTGGTT
GAGTACTCACCAGTCACAGAAAAGCATCTTACGGATGGCATGACAGTAAGAGAATTATGCAGTGCTGCCA
TAACCATGAGTGATAACACTGCGGCCAACTTACTTCTGACAACGATCGGAGGACCGAAGGAGCTAACCGC
TTTTTTGCACAACATGGGGGATCATGTAACTCGCCTTGATCGTTGGGAACCGGAGCTGAATGAAGCCATA
CCAAACGACGAGCGTGACACCACGATGCCTGCAGCAATGGCAACAACGTTGCGCAAACTATTAACTGGCG
AACTACTTACTCTAGCTTCCCGGCAACAATTAATAGACTGGATGGAGGCGGATAAAGTTGCAGGACCACT
TCTGCGCTCGGCCCTTCCGGCTGGCTGGTTTATTGCTGATAAATCTGGAGCCGGTGAGCGTGGTTCTCGC
GGTATCATTGCAGCACTGGGGCCAGATGGTAAGCCCTCCCGTATCGTAGTTATCTACACGACGGGGAGTC
AGGCAACTATGGATGAACGAAATAGACAGATCGCTGAGATAGGTGCCTCACTGATTAAGCATTGGTAACT
GTCAGACCAAGTTTACTCATATATACTTTAGATTGATTTAAAACTTCATTTTTAATTTAAAAGGATCTAG
GTGAAGATCCTTTTTGATAATCTCATGACCAAAATCCCTTAACGTGAGTTTTCGTTCCACTGAGCGTCAG
ACCCCGTAGAAAAGATCAAAGGATCTTCTTGAGATCCTTTTTTTCTGCGCGTAATCTGCTGCTTGCAAAC
AAAAAAACCACCGCTACCAGCGGTGGTTTGTTTGCCGGATCAAGAGCTACCAACTCTTTTTCCGAAGGTA
ACTGGCTTCAGCAGAGCGCAGATACCAAATACTGTCCTTCTAGTGTAGCCGTAGTTAGGCCACCACTTCA
AGAACTCTGTAGCACCGCCTACATACCTCGCTCTGCTAATCCTGTTACCAGTGGCTGCTGCCAGTGGCGA
TAAGTCGTGTCTTACCGGGTTGGACTCAAGACGATAGTTACCGGATAAGGCGCAGCGGTCGGGCTGAACG
GGGGGTTCGTGCACACAGCCCAGCTTGGAGCGAACGACCTACACCGAACTGAGATACCTACAGCGTGAGC
TATGAGAAAGCGCCACGCTTCCCGAAGGGAGAAAGGCGGACAGGTATCCGGTAAGCGGCAGGGTCGGAAC
AGGAGAGCGCACGAGGGAGCTTCCAGGGGGAAACGCCTGGTATCTTTATAGTCCTGTCGGGTTTCGCCAC
CTCTGACTTGAGCGTCGATTTTTGTGATGCTCGTCAGGGGGGCGGAGCCTATGGAAAAACGCCAGCAACG
CGGCCTTTTTACGGTTCCTGGCCTTTTGCTGGCCTTTTGCTCACATGTTCTTTCCTGCGTTATCCCCTGA
TTCTGTGGATAACCGTATTACCGCCTTTGAGTGAGCTGATACCGCTCGCCGCAGCCGAACGACCGAGCGC
AGCGAGTCAGTGAGCGAGGAAGCGGAAGAGCGCCTGATGCGGTATTTTCTCCTTACGCATCTGTGCGGTA
TTTCACACCGCATATATGGTGCACTCTCAGTACAATCTGCTCTGATGCCGCATAGTTAAGCCAGTATACA
CTCCGCTATCGCTACGTGACTGGGTCATGGCTGCGCCCCGACACCCGCCAACACCCGCTGACGCGCCCTG
ACGGGCTTGTCTGCTCCCGGCATCCGCTTACAGACAAGCTGTGACCGTCTCCGGGAGCTGCATGTGTCAG
AGGTTTTCACCGTCATCACCGAAACGCGCGAGGCAGCTGCGGTAAAGCTCATCAGCGTGGTCGTGAAGCG
ATTCACAGATGTCTGCCTGTTCATCCGCGTCCAGCTCGTTGAGTTTCTCCAGAAGCGTTAATGTCTGGCT
TCTGATAAAGCGGGCCATGTTAAGGGCGGTTTTTTCCTGTTTGGTCACTGATGCCTCCGTGTAAGGGGGA
TTTCTGTTCATGGGGGTAATGATACCGATGAAACGAGAGAGGATGCTCACGATACGGGTTACTGATGATG
AACATGCCCGGTTACTGGAACGTTGTGAGGGTAAACAACTGGCGGTATGGATGCGGCGGGACCAGAGAAA
AATCACTCAGGGTCAATGCCAGCGCTTCGTTAATACAGATGTAGGTGTTCCACAGGGTAGCCAGCAGCAT
CCTGCGATGCAGATCCGGAACATAATGGTGCAGGGCGCTGACTTCCGCGTTTCCAGACTTTACGAAACAC
GGAAACCGAAGACCATTCATGTTGTTGCTCAGGTCGCAGACGTTTTGCAGCAGCAGTCGCTTCACGTTCG
CTCGCGTATCGGTGATTCATTCTGCTAACCAGTAAGGCAACCCCGCCAGCCTAGCCGGGTCCTCAACGAC
AGGAGCACGATCATGCGCACCCGTGGGGCCGCCATGCCGGCGATAATGGCCTGCTTCTCGCCGAAACGTT
TGGTGGCGGGACCAGTGACGAAGGCTTGAGCGAGGGCGTGCAAGATTCCGAATACCGCAAGCGACAGGCC
GATCATCGTCGCGCTCCAGCGAAAGCGGTCCTCGCCGAAAATGACCCAGAGCGCTGCCGGCACCTGTCCT
ACGAGTTGCATGATAAAGAAGACAGTCATAAGTGCGGCGACGATAGTCATGCCCCGCGCCCACCGGAAGG
AGCTGACTGGGTTGAAGGCTCTCAAGGGCATCGGTCGAGATCCCGGTGCCTAATGAGTGAGCTAACTTAC
ATTAATTGCGTTGCGCTCACTGCCCGCTTTCCAGTCGGGAAACCTGTCGTGCCAGCTGCATTAATGAATC
GGCCAACGCGCGGGGAGAGGCGGTTTGCGTATTGGGCGCCAGGGTGGTTTTTCTTTTCACCAGTGAGACG
GGCAACAGCTGATTGCCCTTCACCGCCTGGCCCTGAGAGAGTTGCAGCAAGCGGTCCACGCTGGTTTGCC
CCAGCAGGCGAAAATCCTGTTTGATGGTGGTTAACGGCGGGATATAACATGAGCTGTCTTCGGTATCGTC
GTATCCCACTACCGAGATATCCGCACCAACGCGCAGCCCGGACTCGGTAATGGCGCGCATTGCGCCCAGC
GCCATCTGATCGTTGGCAACCAGCATCGCAGTGGGAACGATGCCCTCATTCAGCATTTGCATGGTTTGTT
GAAAACCGGACATGGCACTCCAGTCGCCTTCCCGTTCCGCTATCGGCTGAATTTGATTGCGAGTGAGATA
TTTATGCCAGCCAGCCAGACGCAGACGCGCCGAGACAGAACTTAATGGGCCCGCTAACAGCGCGATTTGC
TGGTGACCCAATGCGACCAGATGCTCCACGCCCAGTCGCGTACCGTCTTCATGGGAGAAAATAATACTGT
TGATGGGTGTCTGGTCAGAGACATCAAGAAATAACGCCGGAACATTAGTGCAGGCAGCTTCCACAGCAAT
GGCATCCTGGTCATCCAGCGGATAGTTAATGATCAGCCCACTGACGCGTTGCGCGAGAAGATTGTGCACC
GCCGCTTTACAGGCTTCGACGCCGCTTCGTTCTACCATCGACACCACCACGCTGGCACCCAGTTGATCGG
CGCGAGATTTAATCGCCGCGACAATTTGCGACGGCGCGTGCAGGGCCAGACTGGAGGTGGCAACGCCAAT
CAGCAACGACTGTTTGCCCGCCAGTTGTTGTGCCACGCGGTTGGGAATGTAATTCAGCTCCGCCATCGCC
GCTTCCACTTTTTCCCGCGTTTTCGCAGAAACGTGGCTGGCCTGGTTCACCACGCGGGAAACGGTCTGAT
AAGAGACACCGGCATACTCTGCGACATCGTATAACGTTACTGGTTTCACATTCACCACCCTGAATTGACT
CTCTTCCGGGCGCTATCATGCCATACCGCGAAAGGTTTTGCGCCATTCGATGGTGTCCGGGATCTCGACG
CTCTCCCTTATGCGACTCCTGCATTAGGAAGCAGCCCAGTAGTAGGTTGAGGCCGTTGAGCACCGCCGCC
GCAAGGAATGGTGCATGCAAGGAGATGGCGCCCAACAGTCCCCCGGCCACGGGGCCTGCCACCATACCCA
CGCCGAAACAAGCGCTCATGAGCCCGAAGTGGCGAGCCCGATCTTCCCCATCGGTGATGTCGGCGATATA
GGCGCCAGCAACCGCACCTGTGGCGCCGGTGATGCCGGCCACGATGCGTCCGGCGTAGAGGATCG
Features (pLannotate 1.2.2; 20 found; start..end, strand, type, name):
     21..39      +  promoter       T7 promoter: promoter for bacteriophage T7 RNA polymerase
     40..64      +  protein_bind   lac operator: The lac repressor binds to the lac operator to inhibit transcription in E. coli. This inhibition can be relieved by adding lactose or isopropyl-β-D-thiogalactopyranoside (IPTG). lac repressor encoded by lacI
     79..101     +  RBS            RBS: efficient ribosome binding site from bacteriophage T7 gene 10 (Olins and Rangwala, 1989)
    144..431     +  CDS            SUMO: cleavable ubiquitin-like protein tag; S. cerevisiae SMT3 (truncated and modified); modified to prevent cleavage by eukaryotic SUMO proteases
    432..953     +  CDS            CRYGB: CRGB_HUMAN - Also known as CRYG2. Experimental evidence at protein level: Swiss-Prot protein existence level 1. Crystallins are the dominant structural components of the vertebrate eye lens. From Homo sapiens (Human).
   1009..1026    +  CDS            9xHis (fragment): 9xHis affinity tag
   1036..1085    +  CDS            SET1 (fragment): solubility-enhancement tag derived from T7 phage gene 10B
   1093..1140    +  terminator     T7 terminator: transcription terminator for bacteriophage T7 RNA polymerase
   1177..1632    +  rep_origin     f1 ori (sequence partly withheld): f1 bacteriophage origin of replication; arrow indicates direction of (+) strand synthesis
   1659..1763    +  promoter       AmpR promoter: bla
   1764..2624    +  CDS            AmpR: β-lactamase; bla; confers resistance to ampicillin, carbenicillin, and related antibiotics
   2795..3383    +  rep_origin     ori: high-copy-number ColE1/pMB1/pBR322/pUC origin of replication
   3569..3711    -  misc_feature   bom: basis of mobility region from pBR322
   3813..4004    -  CDS            rop: Rop protein, which maintains plasmids at low copy number; rop
   4021..4401    +  CDS            YPB1_ECOLX: Protein predicted: Swiss-Prot protein existence level 4. From Escherichia coli.
   4473..4764    -  CDS            TcR (fragment): tetracycline efflux protein; tet; confers resistance to tetracycline
   4779..4800    -  protein_bind   CAP binding site: CAP binding activates transcription in the presence of cAMP. E. coli catabolite activator protein
   4813..5895    -  CDS            lacI: lac repressor; lacI; The lac repressor binds to the lac operator to inhibit transcription in E. coli. This inhibition can be relieved by adding lactose or isopropyl-β-D-thiogalactopyranoside (IPTG).
   5896..5973    -  promoter       lacI promoter: lacI
   5981..6260    -  CDS            TcR (fragment): tetracycline efflux protein; tet; confers resistance to tetracycline
