[The description below was written by a language model from this plasmid's Addgene catalogue record and pLannotate feature annotations shown in this document.]
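Description:
pE-SUMO CRYGB is a bacterial expression plasmid for producing human gamma B-crystallin (CRYGB) in E. coli, built on the commercial pE-SUMO backbone, a pET-style vector. The full sequence record is about 6.3 kb. It replicates from a ColE1/pBR322-type origin accompanied by the bom region and the rop gene, which normally holds such plasmids at a lower copy number (the catalogue lists copy number as unknown). Selection is by ampicillin through the bla gene. An f1 origin is also present, and two short tetracycline-resistance fragments are non-functional remnants of the pBR322 lineage.

The expression cassette uses a T7 promoter followed by a lac operator and the T7 gene 10 ribosome binding site, with a plasmid-borne lacI gene supplying repressor. Transcription therefore depends on a host that provides T7 RNA polymerase and is induced with IPTG, and it ends at the T7 terminator. The 522 bp CRYGB coding sequence is fused directly after the yeast Smt3 SUMO tag. According to the catalogue, a 6xHis tag sits at the extreme N-terminus for affinity purification, although the feature table does not annotate it separately. The insert was cloned through BsaI and XbaI sites, both destroyed in the process. The His-tag and T7 gene 10-derived fragments annotated downstream of CRYGB appear to be backbone remnants; whether they are translated is not stated.

The depositor notes that the fusion expresses well but that the SUMO tag resists removal by Ulp1 SUMO protease, so tag-free protein may not be readily obtained. The associated publication concerns isotope-labelled crystallin standards for measuring absolute crystallin abundance in lenses.
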