Addgene plasmid #80751: pE-SUMO CRYGB
Purpose: Expression of human gamma B-crystallin in E. coli
Depositing lab: Larry David. Depositing organization: Oregon Health & Science University. Publication: Measurement of absolute abundance of crystallins in human and αA N101D transgenic mouse lenses using (15)N-labeled crystallin standards. Halverson-Kolkind KA, Caputo N, Lampi KJ, Srivastava O, David LL. Exp Eye Res. 2024 Nov;248:110115. doi: 10.1016/j.exer.2024.110115. Epub 2024 Oct 3. PubMed 39368693.
Backbone
  Vector backbone: pE-SUMO
  Backbone manufacturer: LifeSensors
  Backbone size w/o insert (bp): 5761
  Vector type: Bacterial Expression
Growth in bacteria
  Bacterial resistance: Ampicillin, 100 μg/mL
  Growth temperature: 37°C
  Growth strain: DH5alpha
  Copy number: Unknown
Gene/Insert
  Gene/Insert name: CRYGB
  Species: H. sapiens (human)
  Insert size (bp): 522
  GenBank ID: HQ258106
  Entrez Gene: CRYGB (a.k.a. CRYG2, CTRCT39)
  Promoter: T7
  Tag / fusion protein: 6xHIS (N terminal on insert); Smt3 SUMO (N terminal on insert)
  Cloning method: Restriction Enzyme; 5′ cloning site BsaI (destroyed during cloning); 3′ cloning site XbaI (destroyed during cloning)
  Sequencing primers: 5′ T7; 3′ T7 terminator
Resource information
  A portion of this plasmid was derived from a plasmid made by: DNASU HsCD00404131
Terms and licenses: Academic/Nonprofit Terms; Industry Terms: Not Available to Industry
Depositor comments: Expresses well as a N-terminal SUMO tagged protein with a 6XHis tag on the N-terminus for purification. However, the SUMO tag is resistant to ulp1 SUMO protease cleavage.
How to cite: pE-SUMO CRYGB was a gift from Larry David (Addgene plasmid # 80751 ; http://n2t.net/addgene:80751 ; RRID:Addgene_80751)
