>Addgene plasmid #80751 | pE-SUMO CRYGB | addgene partial sequence | sequence record 153520 | T7 5'-TAATACGACTCACTATAGGG-3'
TCTAGAAATAATTTTGTTTAACTTTAAGAAGGAGATATACCATGGGTCATCACCATCATCATCACGGGTC
CCTGCAGGACTCAGAAGTCAATCAAGAAGCTAAGCCAGAGGTCAAGCCAGAAGTCAAGCCTGAGACTCAC
ATCAATTTAAAGGTGTCCGATGGATCTTCAGAGATCTTCTTCAAGATCAAAAAGACCACTCCTTTAAGAA
GGCTGATGGAAGCGTTCGCTAAAAGACAGGGTAAGGAAATGGACTCCTTAAGATTCTTGTACGACGGTAT
TAGAATTCAAGCTGATCAGGCCCCTGAAGATTTGGACATGGAGGATAACGATATTATTGAGGCTCACCGC
GAACAGATTGGAGGTGGAAAGATCACCTTCTACGAGGACAGGGCCTTCCAGGGCCGCAGCTACGAATGCA
CCACTGACTGCCCCAACCTACAACCCTATTTCAGCCGCTGCAACTCCATCAGGGTGGAGAGCGGCTGCTG
GATGATCTATGAGCGCCCCAACTACCAGGGCCACCAGTACTTCCTGCGGCGTGGGGAGTACCCCGACTAC
CAGCAATGGATGGGCCTCAGCGACTCCATCCGCTCCTGCTGCCTCATCCCCCCGCACTCTGGCGCTTACA
GAATGAAGATCTACGACAGAGATGAATTGAGGGGACAAATGTCAGAGCTCACAGACGACTGTCTCTCTGT
TCAGGACCGCTTCCACCTCACTGAAATTCACTCCCTCAATGTGCTGGAGGGCAGCTGGATCCTCTATGAG
ATGCCCAACTACAGGGGGAGGCAGTATCTGCTGAGGCCGGGGGAGTACAGGAGGTTTCTTGATTGGGGGG
CTCCAAATGCCAAAGTTGGCTCTCTTAGACGAGTCATGGATTTGTACTAATCTAGAGGATCCGAATTCGA
GCTCCGTCGACAAGCTTGCGGCCGCACTCGAGCACCACCACCACCACCACTGAGAT
