>Addgene plasmid #80751 | pE-SUMO CRYGB | addgene partial sequence | sequence record 153521 | T7term 5'-GCTAGTTATTGCTCAGCGG-3'
CTTCCTTTCGGGCTTTGTTAGCAGCCGGATCTCAGTGGTGGTGGTGGTGGTGCTCGAGTGCGGCCGCAAG
CTTGTCGACGGAGCTCGAATTCGGATCCTCTAGATTAGTACAAATCCATGACTCGTCTAAGAGAGCCAAC
TTTGGCATTTGGAGCCCCCCAATCAAGAAACCTCCTGTACTCCCCCGGCCTCAGCAGATACTGCCTCCCC
CTGTAGTTGGGCATCTCATAGAGGATCCAGCTGCCCTCCAGCACATTGAGGGAGTGAATTTCAGTGAGGT
GGAAGCGGTCCTGAACAGAGAGACAGTCGTCTGTGAGCTCTGACATTTGTCCCCTCAATTCATCTCTGTC
GTAGATCTTCATTCTGTAAGCGCCAGAGTGCGGGGGGATGAGGCAGCAGGAGCGGATGGAGTCGCTGAGG
CCCATCCATTGCTGGTAGTCGGGGTACTCCCCACGCCGCAGGAAGTACTGGTGGCCCTGGTAGTTGGGGC
GCTCATAGATCATCCAGCAGCCGCTCTCCACCCTGATGGAGTTGCAGCGGCTGAAATAGGGTTGTAGGTT
GGGGCAGTCAGTGGTGCATTCGTAGCTGCGGCCCTGGAAGGCCCTGTCCTCGTAGAAGGTGATCTTTCCA
CCTCCAATCTGTTCGCGGTGAGCCTCAATAATATCGTTATCCTCCATGTCCAAATCTTCAGGGGCCTGAT
CAGCTTGAATTCTAATACCGTCGTACAAGAATCTTAAGGAGTCCATTTCCTTACCCTGTCTTTTAGCGAA
CGCTTCCATCAGCCTTCTTAAAGGAGTGGTCTTTTTGATCTTGAAGAAGATCTCTGAAGATCCATCGGAC
ACCTTTAAATTGATGTGAGTCTCAGGCTTGACTTCTGGCTTGACCTCTGGCTTAGCTTCTTGATTGACTT
CTGAGTCCTGCAGGGACCCGTGATGATGATGGTGATGACCCATGGTATATCTCCTTCTTAAAGTTAAACA
AAATTATTTCTAGAGGGGAATTGTTATCCGCT
